Addgene plasmid #175319: pH6HTC_IGF2BP3_I474M-Halo
Purpose: Production of HaloTag fusion protein
Depositing lab: Claudia Kutter. Depositing organization: Karolinska Institutet. Publication: Large-scale identification of RBP-RNA interactions by RAPseq refines essentials of post-transcriptional gene regulation. Atanasoai I, Papavasileiou S, Preiß N, Kutter C. bioRxiv 2021.11.08.467743 10.1101/2021.11.08.467743.
Backbone
  Vector backbone: pH6HTC_minus_cer-region
  Vector type: Bacterial Expression ; Cell Free Expression
Growth in bacteria
  Bacterial resistance: Ampicillin, 100 μg/mL
  Growth temperature: 37°C
  Growth strain: DH5alpha
  Copy number: High Copy
Gene/Insert
  Gene/Insert name: IGF2BP3
  Species: H. sapiens (human)
  Mutation: I474M
  Entrez Gene: IGF2BP3 (a.k.a. CT98, IMP-3, IMP3, KOC, KOC1, VICKZ3)
  Tag / fusion protein: HaloTag-6xHis (C terminal on backbone)
  Cloning method: Gibson Cloning
Terms and licenses: Academic/Nonprofit Terms; Industry Terms: Not Available to Industry
Depositor comments: Please visit https://doi.org/10.1101/2021.11.08.467743 for bioRxiv preprint.
How to cite: pH6HTC_IGF2BP3_I474M-Halo was a gift from Claudia Kutter (Addgene plasmid # 175319 ; http://n2t.net/addgene:175319 ; RRID:Addgene_175319)
