[The description below was written by a language model from this plasmid's Addgene catalogue record and pLannotate feature annotations shown in this document.]
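Description:
pH6HTC_IGF2BP3_I474M-Halo is a 5,175-nt bacterial and cell-free expression plasmid for producing human IGF2BP3 (also known as IMP3, KOC1 or VICKZ3) as a C-terminal HaloTag fusion. It is built on a version of the pH6HTC backbone from which the cer region has been removed. The insert was introduced by Gibson cloning. The plasmid is maintained in E. coli at high copy through a ColE1/pUC-type origin of replication and is selected with ampicillin via a β-lactamase gene driven by its own bla promoter.

Expression is driven by a bacteriophage T7 promoter and ends at a T7 terminator, so transcription requires T7 RNA polymerase, supplied either by a suitable host strain or by a coupled in vitro transcription–translation system. The open reading frame encodes IGF2BP3, an RNA-binding protein that assembles target transcripts into cytoplasmic mRNPs, here carrying the I474M substitution. It is followed by a TEV protease recognition site and then HaloTag, a modified bacterial dehalogenase that bonds covalently to chloroalkane ligands. The catalogue entry lists the tag as HaloTag-6xHis, although the automated annotation does not call a separate His-tag feature. This layout allows covalent capture of the fusion on chloroalkane-bearing surfaces or resins, with the option of releasing IGF2BP3 by TEV cleavage. The rrnB T1 and T2 terminators upstream of the T7 promoter insulate the cassette from read-through transcription, and short fragments of a bla promoter and a Tn5 transposase gene appear to be backbone remnants. The stated purpose is HaloTag fusion protein production, and the associated study concerns large-scale identification of RNA-binding protein–RNA interactions. The record does not say why the I474M variant was chosen.
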