Features (pLannotate 1.2.2; 12 found; start..end, strand, type, name):
     28..55      +  terminator     rrnB T2 terminator: transcription terminator T2 from the E. coli rrnB gene
     74..117     +  promoter       AmpR promoter (fragment): bla
    137..155     +  promoter       T7 promoter: promoter for bacteriophage T7 RNA polymerase
    208..1944    +  CDS            IGF2BP3: IF2B3_HUMAN - Also known as IMP3, KOC1, VICKZ3. Experimental evidence at protein level: Swiss-Prot protein existence level 1. RNA-binding factor that may recruit target transcripts to cytoplasmic protein-RNA complexes (mRNPs). This transcript 'caging' into mRNPs allows mRNA transport and transient storage. It also modulates the rate and location at which target transcripts encounter the translational apparatus and shields them from endonuclease attacks or microRNA-mediated degradation. Binds to the 3'-UTR of CD44 mRNA and stabilizes it, hence promotes cell adhesion and invadopodia formation in
   1957..1977    +  CDS            TEV site: tobacco etch virus (TEV) protease recognition and cleavage site
   1993..2876    +  CDS            HaloTag® (fragment): modified bacterial dehalogenase that forms covalent bonds with chloroalkane derivatives
   2920..2967    +  terminator     T7 terminator: transcription terminator for bacteriophage T7 RNA polymerase
   2977..3153    -  CDS            tnpA (fragment): TN5P_ECOLX - Also known as tnp. Experimental evidence at protein level: Swiss-Prot protein existence level 1. Mediates transposition of transposon Tn5 by a 'cut and paste' mechanism. First, the monomeric transposase binds the 19 bp inverted DNA repeats flanking the transposon. Then, dimerization of the DNA- bound transposase creates a synaptic DNA complex. After nicking of the first DNA strand, excision of the transposon proceeds through a series of intermediates. The transposase then mediates the insertion of the transposon at a new site by strand transfer. The activity of the wild- type tran
   3196..3300    +  promoter       AmpR promoter: bla
   3301..4161    +  CDS            AmpR: β-lactamase; bla; confers resistance to ampicillin, carbenicillin, and related antibiotics
   4319..4907    -  rep_origin     ori: high-copy-number ColE1/pMB1/pBR322/pUC origin of replication
   5025..5111    +  terminator     rrnB T1 terminator: Escherichia coli rrnB; transcription terminator T1 from the E. coli rrnB gene
>Addgene plasmid #175319 | pH6HTC_IGF2BP3_I474M-Halo | addgene full sequence | sequence record 345520 | Addgene NGS Result
CATAAACTGCCAGGCATCAAATTAAGCAGAAGGCCATCCTGACGGATGGCCTTTTTGCGTTTCTACAAAC
TCTTTTGTTTATTTTTCTAAATACATTCAAATATGTATCCGCTCATGGATCTCGATCCCGCGAAATTAAT
ACGACTCACTATAGGGTATTTTAACTTTACTAAGGAGCGATCGCTTCCGAATTCCTACCGCGGATACATG
AACAAACTGTATATCGGAAACCTCAGCGAGAACGCCGCCCCCTCGGACCTAGAAAGTATCTTCAAGGACG
CCAAGATCCCGGTGTCGGGACCCTTCCTGGTGAAGACTGGCTACGCGTTCGTGGACTGCCCGGACGAGAG
CTGGGCCCTCAAGGCCATCGAGGCGCTTTCAGGTAAAATAGAACTGCACGGGAAACCCATAGAAGTTGAG
CACTCGGTCCCAAAAAGGCAAAGGATTCGGAAACTTCAGATACGAAATATCCCGCCTCATTTACAGTGGG
AGGTGCTGGATAGTTTACTAGTCCAGTATGGAGTGGTGGAGAGCTGTGAGCAAGTGAACACTGACTCGGA
AACTGCAGTTGTAAATGTAACCTATTCCAGTAAGGACCAAGCTAGACAAGCACTAGACAAACTGAATGGA
TTTCAGTTAGAGAATTTCACCTTGAAAGTAGCCTATATCCCTGATGAAATGGCCGCCCAGCAAAACCCCT
TGCAGCAGCCCCGAGGTCGCCGGGGGCTTGGGCAGAGGGGCTCCTCAAGGCAGGGGTCTCCAGGATCCGT
ATCCAAGCAGAAACCATGTGATTTGCCTCTGCGCCTGCTGGTTCCCACCCAATTTGTTGGAGCCATCATA
GGAAAAGAAGGTGCCACCATTCGGAACATCACCAAACAGACCCAGTCTAAAATCGATGTCCACCGTAAAG
AAAATGCGGGGGCTGCTGAGAAGTCGATTACTATCCTCTCTACTCCTGAAGGCACCTCTGCGGCTTGTAA
GTCTATTCTGGAGATTATGCATAAGGAAGCTCAAGATATAAAATTCACAGAAGAGATCCCCTTGAAGATT
TTAGCTCATAATAACTTTGTTGGACGTCTTATTGGTAAAGAAGGAAGAAATCTTAAAAAAATTGAGCAAG
ACACAGACACTAAAATCACGATATCTCCATTGCAGGAATTGACGCTGTATAATCCAGAACGCACTATTAC
AGTTAAAGGCAATGTTGAGACATGTGCCAAAGCTGAGGAGGAGATCATGAAGAAAATCAGGGAGTCTTAT
GAAAATGATATTGCTTCTATGAATCTTCAAGCACATTTAATTCCTGGATTAAATCTGAACGCCTTGGGTC
TGTTCCCACCCACTTCAGGGATGCCACCTCCCACCTCAGGGCCCCCTTCAGCCATGACTCCTCCCTACCC
GCAGTTTGAGCAATCAGAAACGGAGACTGTTCATCTGTTTATCCCAGCTCTATCAGTCGGTGCCATCATC
GGCAAGCAGGGCCAGCACATCAAGCAGCTTTCTCGCTTTGCTGGAGCTTCAATTAAGATTGCTCCAGCGG
AAGCACCAGATGCTAAAGTGAGGATGGTGATTATCACTGGACCACCAGAGGCTCAGTTCAAGGCTCAGGG
AAGAATTTATGGAAAAATGAAAGAAGAAAACTTTGTTAGTCCTAAAGAAGAGGTGAAACTTGAAGCTCAT
ATCAGAGTGCCATCCTTTGCTGCTGGCAGAGTTATTGGAAAAGGAGGCAAAACGGTGAATGAACTTCAGA
ATTTGTCAAGTGCAGAAGTTGTTGTCCCTCGTGACCAGACACCTGATGAGAATGACCAAGTGGTTGTCAA
AATAACTGGTCACTTCTATGCTTGCCAGGTTGCCCAGAGAAAAATTCAGGAAATTCTGACTCAGGTAAAG
CAGCACCAACAACAGAAGGCTCTGCAAAGTGGACCACCTCAGTCAAGACGGAAGGAGCCAACCACTGAGG
ATCTGTACTTTCAGAGCGATAACGATGGATCCGAAATCGGTACTGGCTTTCCATTCGACCCCCATTATGT
GGAAGTCCTGGGCGAGCGCATGCACTACGTCGATGTTGGTCCGCGCGATGGCACCCCTGTGCTGTTCCTG
CACGGTAACCCGACCTCCTCCTACGTGTGGCGCAACATCATCCCGCATGTTGCACCGACCCATCGCTGCA
TTGCTCCAGACCTGATCGGTATGGGCAAATCCGACAAACCAGACCTGGGTTATTTCTTCGACGACCACGT
CCGCTTCATGGATGCCTTCATCGAAGCCCTGGGTCTGGAAGAGGTCGTCCTGGTCATTCACGACTGGGGC
TCCGCTCTGGGTTTCCACTGGGCCAAGCGCAATCCAGAGCGCGTCAAAGGTATTGCATTTATGGAGTTCA
TCCGCCCTATCCCGACCTGGGACGAATGGCCAGAATTTGCCCGCGAGACCTTCCAGGCCTTCCGCACCAC
CGACGTCGGCCGCAAGCTGATCATCGATCAGAACGTTTTTATCGAGGGTACGCTGCCGATGGGTGTCGTC
CGCCCGCTGACTGAAGTCGAGATGGACCATTACCGCGAGCCGTTCCTGAATCCTGTTGACCGCGAGCCAC
TGTGGCGCTTCCCAAACGAGCTGCCAATCGCCGGTGAGCCAGCGAACATCGTCGCGCTGGTCGAAGAATA
CATGGACTGGCTGCACCAGTCCCCTGTCCCGAAGCTGCTGTTCTGGGGCACCCCAGGCGTTCTGATCCCA
CCGGCCGAAGCCGCTCGCCTGGCCAAAAGCCTGCCTAACTGCAAGGCTGTGGACATCGGCCCGGGTCTGA
ATCTGCTGCAAGAAGACAACCCGGACCTGATCGGCAGCGAGATCGCGCGCTGGCTGTCTACTCTGGAGAT
TTCCGGTCATCATCACCATCACCACTAATAGTCAACCGCTGAGCAATAACTAGCATAACCCCTTGGGGCC
TCTAAACGGGTCTTGAGGGGTTTTTTGCTGAAAGGAGGAACTATATCCGGTTCGCTTGCTGTCCATAAAA
CCGCCCAGTCTAGCTATCGCCATGTAAGCCCACTGCAAGCTACCTGCTTTCTCTTTGCGCTTGCGTTTTC
CCTTGTCCAGATAGCCCAGTAGCTGACATTCATCCGGGGTCAGCACCGTTTCTGCGGACTGGCTTTCTAC
GTAATGGTTTCTTAGACGTCAGGTGGCACTTTTCGGGGAAATGTGCGCGGAACCCCTATTTGTTTATTTT
TCTAAATACATTCAAATATGTATCCGCTCATGAGACAATAACCCTGATAAATGCTTCAATAATATTGAAA
AAGGAAGAGTATGAGTATTCAACATTTCCGTGTCGCCCTTATTCCCTTTTTTGCGGCATTTTGCCTTCCT
GTTTTTGCTCACCCAGAAACGCTGGTGAAAGTAAAAGATGCTGAAGATCAGTTGGGTGCACGAGTGGGTT
ACATCGAACTGGATCTCAACAGCGGTAAGATCCTTGAGAGTTTTCGCCCCGAAGAACGTTTTCCAATGAT
GAGCACTTTCAAAGTTCTGCTATGTGGCGCGGTATTATCCCGTATTGACGCCGGGCAAGAGCAACTCGGT
CGCCGCATACACTATTCTCAGAATGACTTGGTTGAGTACTCACCAGTCACAGAAAAGCATCTTACGGATG
GCATGACAGTAAGAGAATTATGCAGTGCTGCCATAACCATGAGTGATAACACTGCGGCCAACTTACTTCT
GACAACTATCGGAGGACCGAAGGAGCTAACCGCTTTTTTGCACAACATGGGGGATCATGTAACTCGCCTT
GATCGTTGGGAACCGGAGCTGAATGAAGCCATACCAAACGACGAGCGTGACACCACGATGCCTGTAGCAA
TGGCAACAACGTTGCGCAAACTATTAACTGGCGAACTACTTACTCTAGCTTCCCGGCAACAATTAATAGA
CTGGATGGAGGCGGATAAAGTTGCAGGACCACTTCTGCGCTCGGCCCTTCCGGCTGGCTGGTTTATTGCT
GATAAATCTGGAGCCGGTGAGCGTGGGTCTCGCGGTATCATTGCAGCACTGGGGCCAGATGGTAAGCCCT
CCCGTATCGTAGTTATCTACACGACGGGGAGTCAGGCAACTATGGATGAACGAAATAGACAGATCGCTGA
GATAGGTGCCTCACTGATTAAGCATTGGTAATTCGAAATGACCGACCAAGCGACGCCCAACCGGTATCAG
CTCACTCAAAGGCGGTAATACGGTTATCCACAGAATCAGGGGATAACGCAGGAAAGAACATGTGAGCAAA
AGGCCAGCAAAAGGCCAGGAACCGTAAAAAGGCCGCGTTGCTGGCGTTTTTCCATAGGCTCCGCCCCCCT
GACGAGCATCACAAAAATCGACGCTCAAGTCAGAGGTGGCGAAACCCGACAGGACTATAAAGATACCAGG
CGTTTCCCCCTGGAAGCTCCCTCGTGCGCTCTCCTGTTCCGACCCTGCCGCTTACCGGATACCTGTCCGC
CTTTCTCCCTTCGGGAAGCGTGGCGCTTTCTCATAGCTCACGCTGTAGGTATCTCAGTTCGGTGTAGGTC
GTTCGCTCCAAGCTGGGCTGTGTGCACGAACCCCCCGTTCAGCCCGACCGCTGCGCCTTATCCGGTAACT
ATCGTCTTGAGTCCAACCCGGTAAGACACGACTTATCGCCACTGGCAGCAGCCACTGGTAACAGGATTAG
CAGAGCGAGGTATGTAGGCGGTGCTACAGAGTTCTTGAAGTGGTGGCCTAACTACGGCTACACTAGAAGG
ACAGTATTTGGTATCTGCGCTCTGCTGAAGCCAGTTACCTTCGGAAAAAGAGTTGGTAGCTCTTGATCCG
GCAAACAAACCACCGCTGGTAGCGGTGGTTTTTTTGTTTGCAAGCAGCAGATTACGCGCAGAAAAAAAGG
ATTTCAAGAAGATCCTTTGATCTTTTCTACGGGGTCTGACGCTCAGTGGAACGAAAACTCACGTTAAGGG
CATATGATGGTAGTGTGGGGTCTCCCCATGCGAGAGTAGGGAACTGCCAGGCATCAAATAAAACGAAAGG
CTCAGTCGAAAGACTGGGCCTTTCGTTTTATCTGTTGTTTGTCGGTGAACGCTCTCCTGAGTAGGACAAA
TCCGCCGGGAGCGGATTTGAACGTTGCGAAGCAACGGCCCGGAGGGTGGCGGGCAGGACGCCCGC
